Addgene plasmid #38192: pMXs-IP-EGFP-hFIP200
Depositing lab: Noboru Mizushima. Depositing organization: University of Tokyo, Graduate School of Medicine. Publication: FIP200, a ULK-interacting protein, is required for autophagosome formation in mammalian cells. Hara T, Takamura A, Kishi C, Iemura S, Natsume T, Guan JL, Mizushima N. J Cell Biol. 2008 May 5. 181(3):497-510. 10.1083/jcb.200712064 PubMed 18443221.
Backbone
  Vector backbone: pMXs-IP
  Backbone manufacturer: Dr. Toshio Kitamura of the University of Tokyo
  Backbone size w/o insert (bp): 5847
  Vector type: Mammalian Expression, Retroviral
  Selectable markers: Puromycin
Growth in bacteria
  Bacterial resistance: Ampicillin, 100 μg/mL
  Growth temperature: 37°C
  Growth strain: DH5alpha
  Copy number: High Copy
Gene/Insert
  Gene/Insert name: FIP200 (alt names: focal adhesion kinase family interacting protein of 200 kD; RB1CC1; Rb1-inducible coiled coil protein 1)
  Species: H. sapiens (human)
  Insert size (bp): 4785
  GenBank ID: BC017556
  Entrez Gene: RB1CC1 (a.k.a. ATG17, CC1, FIP200, PPP1R131)
  Tag / fusion protein: EGFP (N terminal on backbone)
  Cloning method: Restriction Enzyme; 5′ cloning site EcoRI (unknown if destroyed); 3′ cloning site EcoRI (unknown if destroyed)
  Sequencing primers: 5′ CAGCCCTCACTCCTTCTCTAG; 3′ GAGGAACTGCTTCCTTCACG
Terms and licenses: Academic/Nonprofit Terms; Industry Terms: Not Available to Industry
How to cite: pMXs-IP-EGFP-hFIP200 was a gift from Noboru Mizushima (Addgene plasmid # 38192 ; http://n2t.net/addgene:38192 ; RRID:Addgene_38192)
