[The description below was written by a language model from this plasmid's Addgene catalogue record.]
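Description:
pMXs-IP-EGFP-hFIP200 is a retroviral mammalian expression plasmid built on the pMXs-IP backbone (about 5.8 kb without insert). It is maintained in E. coli as a high-copy plasmid under ampicillin selection, and it carries puromycin resistance for selecting transduced mammalian cells. No feature table accompanies the record, so the promoter, packaging signal and origin are not explicitly listed. In pMXs-family vectors generally, expression is driven from the Moloney murine leukemia virus-derived long terminal repeat. The "IP" designation conventionally denotes an IRES-puromycin cassette downstream of the cloning site, which places the gene of interest and the drug marker on a single bicistronic transcript. When introduced into a retroviral packaging cell line, such a vector yields replication-defective virus that integrates stably into dividing target cells.

The payload is the human FIP200 coding sequence (RB1CC1, also called Rb1-inducible coiled-coil protein 1 or ATG17), an insert of roughly 4.8 kb cloned into an EcoRI site at both ends. It is fused at its N terminus to EGFP, which the record lists as being on the backbone. The resulting EGFP-FIP200 fusion allows the protein to be followed by fluorescence microscopy or detected with anti-GFP reagents. FIP200 is a ULK-interacting protein, and the associated publication reports that it is required for autophagosome formation in mammalian cells. The construct is therefore suited to generating stable, puromycin-selected cell lines for visualising FIP200 localisation during autophagy induction. Other plausible uses are studying its association with ULK complex components and reconstituting FIP200-deficient cells, though the record does not state these explicitly.
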