>Addgene plasmid #38192 | pMXs-IP-EGFP-hFIP200 | addgene partial sequence | sequence record 55984 | EGFP-C 5'-CATGGTCCTGCTGGAGTTCGTG-3'
TTATATGTATTTCTGGTTAACACTGGAACTACTCTAACATTTGACACTGAACTTACAGTGCAAACTGTGG
CAGACCTTAAGCATGCCATTCAAAGCAAATACAAGATTGCTATTCAACACCAGGTGCTGGTGGTCAATGG
AGGAGAATGCATGGCTGCAGATCGAAGAGTGTGTACCTACAGTGCTGGGACGGATACAAATCCAATTTTT
CTTTTTAACAAAGAAATGATCTTATGTGATCGTCCACCTGCTATTCCTAAAACTACCTTTTCGACAGAAA
ATGACATGGAAATAAAAGTTGAAGAATCTCTTATGATGCCTGCAGTTTTTCATACTGTTGCTTCAAGGAC
ACAGCTTGCATTGGAAATGTATGAAGTTGCCAAGAAACTTTGTTCTTTTTGTGAAGGTCTTGTACATGAT
GAACATCTTCAACACCAAGGCTGGGCTGCAATCATGGCCAACCTGGAGGACTGTTCAAATTCATACCAAA
AGCTACTTTTCAAGTTTGAAAGTATTTATTCAAATTATCTGCAGTCCATAGAAGACATCAAGTTAAAACT
TACTCATTTAGGAACTGCAGTTTCAGTAATGGCCAAGATTCCACTGTTGGAGTGCCTAACCAGACATAGT
TACAGAGAATGTTTGGGAAGACTGGATTCTTTACCTGAA
