>Addgene plasmid #38192 | pMXs-IP-EGFP-hFIP200 | addgene partial sequence | sequence record 133687 | pBABE5 5'-CTTTATCCAGCCCTCAC-3'
TATGAGATCTTATATGGGGCACCCCCGCCCCTTGTAAACTTCCCTGACCCTGACATGACAAGAGTTACTA
ACAGCCCCTCTCTCCAAGCTCACTTACAGGCTCTCTACTTAGTCCAGCACGAAGTCTGGAGACCTCTGGC
GGCAGCCTACCAAGAACAACTGGACCGACCGGTGGTACCTCACCCTTACCGAGTCGGCGACACAGTGTGG
GTCCGCCGACACCAGACTAAGAACCTAGAACCTCGCTGGAAAGGACCTTACACAGTCCTGCTGACCACCC
CCACCGCCCTCAAAGTAGACGGCATCGCAGCTTGGATACACGCCGCCCACGTGAAGGCTGCCGACCCCGG
GGGTGGACCATCCTCTAGACTGCCGGATCTAGCTAGTTAATTAAGGATCCCAGTGTGGTGGTACGGGAAT
TCCTGCAGGCCTCGAGGGCCGGCGCGCCGCGGCCGCCGCCACCATGGTGAGCAAGGGCGAGGAGCTGTTC
ACCGGGGTGGTGCCCATCCTGGTCGAGCTGGACGGCGACGTAAACGGCCACAAGTTCAGCGTGTCCGGCG
AGGGCGAGGGCGATGCCACCTACGGCAAGCTGACCCTGAAGTTCATCTGCACCACCGGCAAGCTGCCCGT
GCCCTGGCCCACCCTCGTGACCACCCTGACCTACGGCGTGCAGTGCTTCAGCCGCTACCCCGACCACATG
AAGCAGCACGACTTCTTCAAGTCCGCCATGCCCGAAGGCTACGTCCAGGAGCGCACCATCTTCTTCAAGG
ACGACGGCAACTACAAGACCCGCGCCGAGGTGAAGTTCGAGGGCGACACCCTGGTGAACCGCATCGAGCT
GAAGGGCATCGACTTCAAGGAGGACGGCAACATCCTGGGGCACAAGCTGGAGTACAACTACAACAGCCAC
AACGTCTATATCATGGCCGACAAGCAGAAGAACGGCATCAAGGTGAACTTCAAGATCCGCCACAACATCG
AGGACGGCAGCGTGCAGCTCGCCGACCACTACCAGCAGAACACCCCCATCGGCGACGGCCCCGTGCTGCT
GCCC
