>Addgene plasmid #38192 | pMXs-IP-EGFP-hFIP200 | addgene partial sequence | sequence record 135946 | EXFP-internal-F 5'-ACGACGGCAACTACAAGACC-3'
AACCGCATCGAGCTGAAGGGCATCGACTTCAAGGAGGACGGCAACATCCTGGGGCACAAGCTGGAGTACA
ACTACAACAGCCACAACGTCTATATCATGGCCGACAAGCAGAAGAACGGCATCAAGGTGAACTTCAAGAT
CCGCCACAACATCGAGGACGGCAGCGTGCAGCTCGCCGACCACTACCAGCAGAACACCCCCATCGGCGAC
GGCCCCGTGCTGCTGCCCGACAACCACTACCTGAGCACCCAGTCCGCCCTGAGCAAAGACCCCAACGAGA
AGCGCGATCACATGGTCCTGCTGGAGTTCGTGACCGCCGCCGGGATCACTCTCGGCATGGACGAGCTGTA
CAAGTCCGGACTCAGATCTCGAGCTCAAGCTTCGAATTCTATGAAGTTATATGTATTTCTGGTTAACACT
GGAACTACTCTAACATTTGACACTGAACTTACAGTGCAAACTGTGGCAGACCTTAAGCATGCCATTCAAA
GCAAATACAAGATTGCTATTCAACACCAGGTGCTGGTGGTCAATGGAGGAGAATGCATGGCTGCAGATCG
AAGAGTGTGTACCTACAGTGCTGGGACGGATACAAATCCAATTTTTCTTTTTAACAAAGAAATGATCTTA
TGTGATCGTCCACCTGCTATTCCTAAAACTACCTTTTCGACAGAAAATGACATGGAAATAAAAGTTGAAG
AATCTCTTATGATGCCTGCAGTTTTTCATACTGTTGCTTCAAGGACACAGCTTGCATTGGAAATGTATGA
AGTTGCCAAGAAACTTTGTTCTTTTTGTGAAGGTCTTGTACATGATGAACATCTTCAACACCAAGGCTGG
GCTGCAATCATGGCCAACCTGGAGGACTGTTCAAATTCATACCAAAAGCTACTTTTCAAGTTTGAAAGTA
TTTATTCAAATTATCTGCAGTCCATAGAAGACATCAAGTTAAAACTTACTCATTTAGGAACTGCAGTTTC
AGTAATGGCCAAGATTCCACTGTTG
