>Addgene plasmid #38192 | pMXs-IP-EGFP-hFIP200 | addgene partial sequence | sequence record 256718 | Addgene NGS Result
AATGAAAGACCCCACCTGTAGGTTTGGCAAGCTAGCTTAAGTAACGCCATTTTGCAAGGCATGGAAAAAT
ACATAACTGAGAATAGAGAAGTTCAGATCAAGGTCAGGAACAGATGGAACAGCTGAATATGGGCCAAACA
GGATATCTGTGGTAAGCAGTTCCTGCCCCGGCTCAGGGCCAAGAACAGATGGAACAGCTGAATATGGGCC
AAACAGGATATCTGTGGTAAGCAGTTCCTGCCCCGGCTCAGGGCCAAGAACAGATGGTCCCCAGATGCGG
TCCAGCCCTCAGCAGTTTCTAGAGAACCATCAGATGTTTCCAGGGTGCCCCAAGGACCTGAAATGACCCT
GTGCCTTATTTGAACTAACCAATCAGTTCGCTTCTCGCTTCTGTTCGCGCGCTTCTGCTCCCCGAGCTCA
ATAAAAGAGCCCACAACCCCTCACTCGGCGCGCCAGTCCTCCGATTGACTGAGTCGCCCGGGTACCCGTG
TATCCAATAAACCCTCTTGCAGTTGCATCCGACTTGTGGTCTCGCTGTTCCTTGGGAGGGTCTCCTCTGA
GTGATTGACTACCCGTCAGCGGGGGTCTTTCATTTGGGGGCTCGTCCGGGATCGGGAGACCCCTGCCCAG
GGACCACCGACCCACCACCGGGAGGTAAGCTGGCCAGCAACTTATCTGTGTCTGTCCGATTGTCTAGTGT
CTATGACTGATTTTATGCGCCTGCGTCGGTACTAGTTAGCTAACTAGCTCTGTATCTGGCGGACCCGTGG
TGGAACTGACGAGTTCGGAACACCCGGCCGCAACCCTGGGAGACGTCCCAGGGACTTCGGGGGCCGTTTT
TGTGGCCCGACCTGAGTCCAAAAATCCCGATCGTTTTGGACTCTTTGGTGCACCCCCCTAATAGGAGGGA
TATGTGGTTCTGGTAGGAGACGAGAACCTAAAACAGTTCCCGCCTCCGTCTGAATTTTTGCTTTCGGTTT
GGGACCGAAGCCGCGCCGCGCGTCTTGTCTGCTGCAGCATCGTTCTGTGTTGTCTCTGTCTGACTGTGTT
TCTGTATTTGTCTGAAAATTAGGGCCAGACTGTTACCACTCCCTTAAGTTTGACCTTAGGTCACTGGAAA
GATGTCGAGCGGATCGCTCACAACCAGTCGGTAGATGTCAAGAAGAGACGTTGGGTTACCTTCTGCTCTG
CAGAATGGCCAACCTTTAACGTCGGATGGCCGCGAGACGGCACCTTTAACCGAGACCTCATCACCCAGGT
TAAGATCAAGGTCTTTTCACCTGGCCCGCATGGACACCCAGACCAGGTCCCCTACATCGTGACCTGGGAA
GCCTTGGCTTTTGACCCCCCTCCCTGGGTCAAGCCCTTTGTACACCCTAAGCCTCCGCCTCCTCTTCCTC
CATCCGCCCCGTCTCTCCCCCTTGAACCTCCTCGTTCGACCCCGCCTCGATCCTCCCTTTATCCAGCCCT
CACTCCTTCTCTAGGCGCCCCCATATGGCCATATGAGATCTTATATGGGGCACCCCCGCCCCTTGTAAAC
TTCCCTGACCCTGACATGACAAGAGTTACTAACAGCCCCTCTCTCCAAGCTCACTTACAGGCTCTCTACT
TAGTCCAGCACGAAGTCTGGAGACCTCTGGCGGCAGCCTACCAAGAACAACTGGACCGACCGGTGGTACC
TCACCCTTACCGAGTCGGCGACACAGTGTGGGTCCGCCGACACCAGACTAAGAACCTAGAACCTCGCTGG
AAAGGACCTTACACAGTCCTGCTGACCACCCCCACCGCCCTCAAAGTAGACGGCATCGCAGCTTGGATAC
ACGCCGCCCACGTGAAGGCTGCCGACCCCGGGGGTGGACCATCCTCTAGACTGCCGGATCTAGCTAGTTA
ATTAAGGATCCCAGTGTGGTGGTACGGGAATTCCTGCAGGCCTCGAGGGCCGGCGCGCCGCGGCCGCCGC
CACCATGGTGAGCAAGGGCGAGGAGCTGTTCACCGGGGTGGTGCCCATCCTGGTCGAGCTGGACGGCGAC
GTAAACGGCCACAAGTTCAGCGTGTCCGGCGAGGGCGAGGGCGATGCCACCTACGGCAAGCTGACCCTGA
AGTTCATCTGCACCACCGGCAAGCTGCCCGTGCCCTGGCCCACCCTCGTGACCACCCTGACCTACGGCGT
GCAGTGCTTCAGCCGCTACCCCGACCACATGAAGCAGCACGACTTCTTCAAGTCCGCCATGCCCGAAGGC
TACGTCCAGGAGCGCACCATCTTCTTCAAGGACGACGGCAACTACAAGACCCGCGCCGAGGTGAAGTTCG
AGGGCGACACCCTGGTGAACCGCATCGAGCTGAAGGGCATCGACTTCAAGGAGGACGGCAACATCCTGGG
GCACAAGCTGGAGTACAACTACAACAGCCACAACGTCTATATCATGGCCGACAAGCAGAAGAACGGCATC
AAGGTGAACTTCAAGATCCGCCACAACATCGAGGACGGCAGCGTGCAGCTCGCCGACCACTACCAGCAGA
ACACCCCCATCGGCGACGGCCCCGTGCTGCTGCCCGACAACCACTACCTGAGCACCCAGTCCGCCCTGAG
CAAAGACCCCAACGAGAAGCGCGATCACATGGTCCTGCTGGAGTTCGTGACCGCCGCCGGGATCACTCTC
GGCATGGACGAGCTGTACAAGTCCGGACTCAGATCTCGAGCTCAAGCTTCGAATTCTATGAAGTTATATG
TATTTCTGGTTAACACTGGAACTACTCTAACATTTGACACTGAACTTACAGTGCAAACTGTGGCAGACCT
TAAGCATGCCATTCAAAGCAAATACAAGATTGCTATTCAACACCAGGTGCTGGTGGTCAATGGAGGAGAA
TGCATGGCTGCAGATCGAAGAGTGTGTACCTACAGTGCTGGGACGGATACAAATCCAATTTTTCTTTTTA
ACAAAGAAATGATCTTATGTGATCGTCCACCTGCTATTCCTAAAACTACCTTTTCGACAGAAAATGACAT
GGAAATAAAAGTTGAAGAATCTCTTATGATGCCTGCAGTTTTTCATACTGTTGCTTCAAGGACACAGCTT
GCATTGGAAATGTATGAAGTTGCCAAGAAACTTTGTTCTTTTTGTGAAGGTCTTGTACATGATGAACATC
TTCAACACCAAGGCTGGGCTGCAATCATGGCCAACCTGGAGGACTGTTCAAATTCATACCAAAAGCTACT
TTTCAAGTTTGAAAGTATTTATTCAAATTATCTGCAGTCCATAGAAGACATCAAGTTAAAACTTACTCAT
TTAGGAACTGCAGTTTCAGTAATGGCCAAGATTCCACTGTTGGAGTGCCTAACCAGACATAGTTACAGAG
AATGTTTGGGAAGACTGGATTCTTTACCTGAACATGAAGACTCAGAAAAAGCTGAGACGAAAAGATCCAC
TGAACTGGTGCTCTCTCCTGATATGCCTAGAACAACTAACGAATCTTTGTTAACCTCATTTCCCAAGTCA
GTGGAACATGTGTCCCCAGATACCGCAGATGCTGAAAGTGGCAAAGAAATTAGGGAATCTTGTCAAAGTA
CTGTTCATCAGCAAGATGAAACTACGATTGACACTAAAGATGGTGATCTGCCCTTTTTTAATGTCTCTTT
GTTAGACTGGATAAATGTTCAAGATAGACCTAATGATGTGGAATCTTTGGTCAGGAAGTGCTTTGATTCT
ATGAGCAGGCTTGATCCAAGGATTATTCGACCATTTATAGCAGAATGCCGTCAAACTATTGCCAAACTTG
ATAATCAGAATATGAAAGCCATTAAAGGACTTGAAGATCGGCTCTACGCCCTGGACCAGATGATTGCTAG
CTGTGGCCGACTGGTGAATGAACAGAAAGAGCTTGCTCAGGGATTTTTAGCTAATCAGAAGAGAGCTGAA
AACTTAAAGGATGCATCTGTATTACCTGATTTATGCCTGAGTCACGCAAATCAGTTGATGATTATGTTGC
AAAATCATAGAAAACTGTTAGATATTAAGCAGAAGTGTACCACTGCCAAACAAGAACTAGCAAATAACCT
ACATGTCAGACTGAAGTGGTGTTGCTTTGTAATGCTTCATGCTGATCAAGATGGAGAGAAGTTACAAGCT
TTGCTCCGCCTCGTAATAGAGCTGTTAGAAAGAGTCAAAATTGTTGAAGCTCTTAGTACAGTTCCTCAGA
TGTACTGCTTAGCTGTTGTTGAGGTTGTAAGAAGAAAAATGTTCATAAAACACTACAGGGAGTGGGCTGG
TGCTTTAGTCAAAGATGGAAAGAGATTATATGAAGCAGAAAAATCAAAAAGGGAATCCTTTGGGAAATTA
TTTAGGAAGTCTTTTTTAAGAAATCGTCTGTTTAGGGGACTGGACTCCTGGCCCCCTTCCTTTTGTACTC
AAAAGCCTCGAAAGTTTGACTGTGAACTTCCAGATATTTCATTAAAAGATTTACAGTTTCTGCAATCATT
TTGTCCTTCGGAAGTTCAGCCATTCCTCAGGGTTCCCTTACTTTGTGACTTTGAACCTCTACACCAGCAT
GTACTTGCTCTACATAATTTGGTAAAAGCAGCACAAAGTTTGGATGAAATGTCACAGACCATTACAGATC
TACTGAGTGAACAAAAGGCATCTGTGAGTCAGACATCCCCACAGTCTGCTTCTTCACCAAGGATGGAAAG
TACAGCAGGAATTACAACTACTACCTCACCGAGAACTCCTCCACCACTGACTGTTCAGGATCCCTTATGT
CCTGCAGTTTGTCCCTTAGAAGAATTATCTCCAGATAGTATTGATGCACATACGTTTGATTTTGAAACTA
TTCCCCATCCAAACATAGAACAGACTATTCACCAAGTTTCTTTAGACTTGGATTCATTAGCAGAAAGTCC
TGAATCAGATTTTATGTCTGCTGTGAATGAGTTTGTAATAGAAGAAAATTTGTCGTCTCCTAATCCTATA
AGTGATCCACAAAGCCCAGAAATGATGGTGGAATCACTTTATTCATCAGTTATCAATGCGATAGACAGTA
GACGAATGCAGGATACAAATGTATGTGGTAAGGAGGATTTTGGAGATCATACTTCTCTGAATGTCCAGTT
GGAAAGATGTAGAGTTGTTGCCCAAGACTCTCACTTCAGTATACAAACCATTAAGGAAGACCTTTGCCAC
TTTAGAACATTTGTACAAAAAGAACAGTGTGACTTCTCAAATTCATTAAAATGTACAGCAGTAGAAATAA
GAAACATTATTGAAAAAGTAAAATGTTCTCTGGAAATAACACTAAAAGAAAAACATCAAAAAGAACTACT
GTCTTTAAAAAATGAATATGAAGGTAAACTTGACGGACTAATAAAGGAAACTGAAGAGAATGAAAACAAA
ATTAAAAAATTGAAGGGAGAGTTAGTATGCCTTGAGGAGGTTTTACAAAATAAAGATAATGAATTTGCTT
TGGTTAAACATGAAAAAGAAGCTGTAATCTGCCTGCAGAATGAAAAGGATCAGAAGTTGTTAGAGATGGA
AAATATAATGCACTCTCAAAATTGTGAAATTAAAGAACTGAAGCAGTCACGAGAAATAGTGTTAGAAGAC
TTAAAAAAGCTCCATGTTGAAAATGATGAGAAGTTACAGTTATTGAGGGCAGAACTTCAGTCCTTGGAGC
AAAGTCATCTAAAGGAATTAGAGGACACACTTCAGGTTAGGCACATACAAGAGTTTGAGAAGGTTATGAC
AGACCACAGAGTTTCTTTGGAGGAATTAAAAAAGGAAAACCAACAAATAATTAATCAAATACAAGAATCT
CATGCTGAAATTATCCAGGAAAAAGAAAAACAGTTACAGGAATTAAAACTCAAGGTTTCTGATTTGTCAG
ACACGAGATGCAAGTTAGAGGTTGAACTTGCGTTGAAGGAAGCAGAAACTGATGAAATAAAAATTTTGCT
GGAAGAAAGCAGAGCCCAGCAGAAGGAGACCTTGAAATCTCTTCTTGAACAAGAGACAGAAAATTTGAGA
ACAGAAATTAGTAAACTCAACCAAAAGATTCAGGATAATAATGAAAATTATCAGGTGGGCTTAGCAGAGC
TAAGAACTTTAATGACAATTGAAAAAGATCAGTGTATTTCCGAGTTAATTAGTAGACATGAAGAAGAATC
TAATATACTTAAAGCTGAATTAAACAAAGTAACATCTTTGCATAACCAAGCATTTGAAATAGAAAAAAAC
CTAAAAGAACAAATAATTGAACTGCAGAGTAAATTGGATTCAGAATTGAGTGCTCTTGAAAGACAAAAAG
ATGAAAAAATTACCCAACAAGAAGAGAAATACGAAGCTATTATCCAGAACCTTGAGAAAGACAGACAAAA
ATTGGTCAGCAGCCAGGAGCAAGACAGAGAACAGTTAATTCAGAAGCTTAATTGTGAAAAAGATGAAGCT
ATTCAGACTGCCCTAAAAGAATTTAAATTGGAGAGAGAAGTTGTTGAGAAAGAGTTATTAGAAAAAGTTA
AACATCTTGAGAATCAAATAGCAAAAAGTCCTGCCATTGACTCTACCAGAGGAGATTCTTCAAGCTTAGT
TGCTGAACTTCAAGAAAAGCTTCAGGAAGAAAAAGCTAAGTTTCTAGAACAACTTGAAGAGCAAGAAAAA
AGAAAGAATGAAGAAATGCAAAATGTTCGAACATCTTTGATTGCGGAACAACAGACCAATTTTAACACTG
TTTTAACAAGAGAGAAAATGAGAAAAGAAAACATAATAAATGATCTTAGTGATAAGTTGAAAAGTACAAT
GCAGCAACAAGAACGGGATAAAGATTTGATAGAGTCACTTTCTGAAGATCGAGCTCGTTTGCTTGAGGAA
AAGAAAAAGCTTGAAGAAGAAGTCAGTAAGTTGCGCAGTAGCAGTTTTGTTCCTTCACCATATGTAGCTA
CAGCCCCAGAACTTTATGGAGCTTGTGCACCTGAACTCCCAGGTGAATCAGATAGATCCGCTGTGGAAAC
AGCAGATGAAGGAAGAGTGGATTCAGCAATGGAGACAAGCATGATGTCTGTACAAGAAAATATTCATATG
TTGTCTGAAGAAAAACAGCGGATAATGCTGTTAGAACGAACATTGCAATTGAAAGAAGAAGAAAATAAAC
GGTTAAATCAAAGACTGATGTCTCAGAGCATGTCTTCAGTATCTTCAAGGCATTCTGAAAAGATAGCTAT
TAGAGATTTTCAGGTGGGAGATTTGGTACTCATCATCCTAGACGAACGCCATGACAATTATGTGTTATTT
ACTGTTAGTCCTACTTTATATTTTCTACATTCAGAGTCTCTACCTGCCCTGGATCTCAAACCAGGTGAGG
GTGCTTCAGGTGCATCTAGAAGACCCTGGGTACTCGGAAAAGTAATGGAAAAAGAATACTGTCAAGCCAA
AAAGGCACAAAACAGATTTAAAGTTCCTTTGGGGACAAAGTTTTACAGAGTGAAAGCCGTATCATGGAAT
AAGAAAGTATAAGAATTCTGCAGTCGACGGTACCGCGGGCCCGGGATCCACCGGATCTAGATAACTGATC
ATAATCAGCCATACCACATTTGTAGGCGGCCGCTACGTAAATTCCGCCCCCCCCCCCCCTCTCCCTCCCC
CCCCCCTAACGTTACTGGCCGAAGCCGCTTGGAATAAGGCCGGTGTGCGTTTGTCTATATGTTATTTTCC
ACCATATTGCCGTCTTTTGGCAATGTGAGGGCCCGGAAACCTGGCCCTGTCTTCTTGACGAGCATTCCTA
GGGGTCTTTCCCCTCTCGCCAAAGGAATGCAAGGTCTGTTGAATGTCGTGAAGGAAGCAGTTCCTCTGGA
AGCTTCTTGAAGACAAACAACGTCTGTAGCGACCCTTTGCAGGCAGCGGAACCCCCCACCTGGCGACAGG
TGCCTCTGCGGCCAAAAGCCACGTGTATAAGATACACCTGCAAAGGCGGCACAACCCCAGTGCCACGTTG
TGAGTTGGATAGTTGTGGAAAGAGTCAAATGGCTCTCCTCAAGCGTATTCAACAAGGGGCTGAAGGATGC
CCAGAAGGTACCCCATTGTATGGGATCTGATCTGGGGCCTCGGTGCACATGCTTTACATGTGTTTAGTCG
AGGTTAAAAAAACGTCTAGGCCCCCCGAACCACGGGGACGTGGTTTTCCTTTGAAAAACACGATGATAAT
ATGGCCACAACCATGGTTACCGAGTACAAGCCCACGGTGCGCCTCGCCACCCGCGACGACGTCCCCAGGG
CCGTACGCACCCTCGCCGCCGCGTTCGCCGACTACCCCGCCACGCGCCACACCGTCGATCCGGACCGCCA
CATCGAGCGGGTCACCGAGCTGCAAGAACTCTTCCTCACGCGCGTCGGGCTCGACATCGGCAAGGTGTGG
GTCGCGGACGACGGCGCCGCGGTGGCGGTCTGGACCACGCCGGAGAGCGTCGAAGCGGGGGCGGTGTTCG
CCGAGATCGGCCCGCGCATGGCCGAGTTGAGCGGTTCCCGGCTGGCCGCGCAGCAACAGATGGAAGGCCT
CCTGGCGCCGCACCGGCCCAAGGAGCCCGCGTGGTTCCTGGCCACCGTCGGCGTCTCGCCCGACCACCAG
GGCAAGGGTCTGGGCAGCGCCGTCGTGCTCCCCGGAGTGGAGGCGGCCGAGCGCGCCGGGGTGCCCGCCT
TCCTGGAGACCTCCGCGCCCCGCAACCTCCCCTTCTACGAGCGGCTCGGCTTCACCGTCACCGCCGACGT
CGAGGTGCCCGAAGGACCGCGCACCTGGTGCATGACCCGCAAGCCCGGTGCCTGAGTCGACGATAAAATA
AAAGATTTTATTTAGTCTCCAGAAAAAGGGGGG
